>Addgene plasmid #208787 | pLVX-opto-hCaspase-9 | addgene full sequence | sequence record 412254 | Addgene NGS Result
TTTCCATAGGCTCCGCCCCCCTGACGAGCATCACAAAAATCGACGCTCAAGTCAGAGGTGGCGAAACCCG
ACAGGACTATAAAGATACCAGGCGTTTCCCCCTGGAAGCTCCCTCGTGCGCTCTCCTGTTCCGACCCTGC
CGCTTACCGGATACCTGTCCGCCTTTCTCCCTTCGGGAAGCGTGGCGCTTTCTCATAGCTCACGCTGTAG
GTATCTCAGTTCGGTGTAGGTCGTTCGCTCCAAGCTGGGCTGTGTGCACGAACCCCCCGTTCAGCCCGAC
CGCTGCGCCTTATCCGGTAACTATCGTCTTGAGTCCAACCCGGTAAGACACGACTTATCGCCACTGGCAG
CAGCCACTGGTAACAGGATTAGCAGAGCGAGGTATGTAGGCGGTGCTACAGAGTTCTTGAAGTGGTGGCC
TAACTACGGCTACACTAGAAGAACAGTATTTGGTATCTGCGCTCTGCTGAAGCCAGTTACCTTCGGAAAA
AGAGTTGGTAGCTCTTGATCCGGCAAACAAACCACCGCTGGTAGCGGTGGTTTTTTTGTTTGCAAGCAGC
AGATTACGCGCAGAAAAAAAGGATCTCAAGAAGATCCTTTGATCTTTTCTACGGGGTCTGACGCTCAGTG
GAACGAAAACTCACGTTAAGGGATTTTGGTCATGAGATTATCAAAAAGGATCTTCACCTAGATCCTTTTA
AATTAAAAATGAAGTTTTAAATCAATCTAAAGTATATATGAGTAAACTTGGTCTGACAGTTACCAATGCT
TAATCAGTGAGGCACCTATCTCAGCGATCTGTCTATTTCGTTCATCCATAGTTGCCTGACTCCCCGTCGT
GTAGATAACTACGATACGGGAGGGCTTACCATCTGGCCCCAGTGCTGCAATGATACCGCGAGACCCACGC
TCACCGGCTCCAGATTTATCAGCAATAAACCAGCCAGCCGGAAGGGCCGAGCGCAGAAGTGGTCCTGCAA
CTTTATCCGCCTCCATCCAGTCTATTAATTGTTGCCGGGAAGCTAGAGTAAGTAGTTCGCCAGTTAATAG
TTTGCGCAACGTTGTTGCCATTGCTACAGGCATCGTGGTGTCACGCTCGTCGTTTGGTATGGCTTCATTC
AGCTCCGGTTCCCAACGATCAAGGCGAGTTACATGATCCCCCATGTTGTGCAAAAAAGCGGTTAGCTCCT
TCGGTCCTCCGATCGTTGTCAGAAGTAAGTTGGCCGCAGTGTTATCACTCATGGTTATGGCAGCACTGCA
TAATTCTCTTACTGTCATGCCATCCGTAAGATGCTTTTCTGTGACTGGTGAGTACTCAACCAAGTCATTC
TGAGAATAGTGTATGCGGCGACCGAGTTGCTCTTGCCCGGCGTCAATACGGGATAATACCGCGCCACATA
GCAGAACTTTAAAAGTGCTCATCATTGGAAAACGTTCTTCGGGGCGAAAACTCTCAAGGATCTTACCGCT
GTTGAGATCCAGTTCGATGTAACCCACTCGTGCACCCAACTGATCTTCAGCATCTTTTACTTTCACCAGC
GTTTCTGGGTGAGCAAAAACAGGAAGGCAAAATGCCGCAAAAAAGGGAATAAGGGCGACACGGAAATGTT
GAATACTCATACTCTTCCTTTTTCAATATTATTGAAGCATTTATCAGGGTTATTGTCTCATGAGCGGATA
CATATTTGAATGTATTTAGAAAAATAAACAAATAGGGGTTCCGCGCACATTTCCCCGAAAAGTGCCACCT
GACGTCGACGGATCGGGAGATCAACTTGTTTATTGCAGCTTATAATGGTTACAAATAAAGCAATAGCATC
ACAAATTTCACAAATAAAGCATTTTTTTCACTGCATTCTAGTTGTGGTTTGTCCAAACTCATCAATGTAT
CTTATCATGTCTGGATCAACTGGATAACTCAAGCTAACCAAAATCATCCCAAACTTCCCACCCCATACCC
TATTACCACTGCCAATTACCTGTGGTTTCATTTACTCTAAACCTGTGATTCCTCTGAATTATTTTCATTT
TAAAGAAATTGTATTTGTTAAATATGTACTACAAACTTAGTAGTTGGAAGGGCTAATTCACTCCCAAAGA
AGACAAGATATCCTTGATCTGTGGATCTACCACACACAAGGCTACTTCCCTGATTAGCAGAACTACACAC
CAGGGCCAGGGGTCAGATATCCACTGACCTTTGGATGGTGCTACAAGCTAGTACCAGTTGAGCCAGATAA
GGTAGAAGAGGCCAATAAAGGAGAGAACACCAGCTTGTTACACCCTGTGAGCCTGCATGGGATGGATGAC
CCGGAGAGAGAAGTGTTAGAGTGGAGGTTTGACAGCCGCCTAGCATTTCATCACGTGGCCCGAGAGCTGC
ATCCGGAGTACTTCAAGAACTGCTGATATCGAGCTTGCTACAAGGGACTTTCCGCTGGGGACTTTCCAGG
GAGGCGTGGCCTGGGCGGGACTGGGGAGTGGCGAGCCCTCAGATCCTGCATATAAGCAGCTGCTTTTTGC
CTGTACTGGGTCTCTCTGGTTAGACCAGATCTGAGCCTGGGAGCTCTCTGGCTAACTAGGGAACCCACTG
CTTAAGCCTCAATAAAGCTTGCCTTGAGTGCTTCAAGTAGTGTGTGCCCGTCTGTTGTGTGACTCTGGTA
ACTAGAGATCCCTCAGACCCTTTTAGTCAGTGTGGAAAATCTCTAGCAGTGGCGCCCGAACAGGGACTTG
AAAGCGAAAGGGAAACCAGAGGAGCTCTCTCGACGCAGGACTCGGCTTGCTGAAGCGCGCACGGCAAGAG
GCGAGGGGCGGCGACTGGTGAGTACGCCAAAAATTTTGACTAGCGGAGGCTAGAAGGAGAGAGATGGGTG
CGAGAGCGTCAGTATTAAGCGGGGGAGAATTAGATCGCGATGGGAAAAAATTCGGTTAAGGCCAGGGGGA
AAGAAAAAATATAAATTAAAACATATAGTATGGGCAAGCAGGGAGCTAGAACGATTCGCAGTTAATCCTG
GCCTGTTAGAAACATCAGAAGGCTGTAGACAAATACTGGGACAGCTACAACCATCCCTTCAGACAGGATC
AGAAGAACTTAGATCATTATATAATACAGTAGCAACCCTCTATTGTGTGCATCAAAGGATAGAGATAAAA
GACACCAAGGAAGCTTTAGACAAGATAGAGGAAGAGCAAAACAAAAGTAAGACCACCGCACAGCAAGCGG
CCGGCCGCTGATCTTCAGACCTGGAGGAGGAGATATGAGGGACAATTGGAGAAGTGAATTATATAAATAT
AAAGTAGTAAAAATTGAACCATTAGGAGTAGCACCCACCAAGGCAAAGAGAAGAGTGGTGCAGAGAGAAA
AAAGAGCAGTGGGAATAGGAGCTTTGTTCCTTGGGTTCTTGGGAGCAGCAGGAAGCACTATGGGCGCAGC
GTCAATGACGCTGACGGTACAGGCCAGACAATTATTGTCTGGTATAGTGCAGCAGCAGAACAATTTGCTG
AGGGCTATTGAGGCGCAACAGCATCTGTTGCAACTCACAGTCTGGGGCATCAAGCAGCTCCAGGCAAGAA
TCCTGGCTGTGGAAAGATACCTAAAGGATCAACAGCTCCTGGGGATTTGGGGTTGCTCTGGAAAACTCAT
TTGCACCACTGCTGTGCCTTGGAATGCTAGTTGGAGTAATAAATCTCTGGAACAGATTTGGAATCACACG
ACCTGGATGGAGTGGGACAGAGAAATTAACAATTACACAAGCTTAATACACTCCTTAATTGAAGAATCGC
AAAACCAGCAAGAAAAGAATGAACAAGAATTATTGGAATTAGATAAATGGGCAAGTTTGTGGAATTGGTT
TAACATAACAAATTGGCTGTGGTATATAAAATTATTCATAATGATAGTAGGAGGCTTGGTAGGTTTAAGA
ATAGTTTTTGCTGTACTTTCTATAGTGAATAGAGTTAGGCAGGGATATTCACCATTATCGTTTCAGACCC
ACCTCCCAACCCCGAGGGGACCCGACAGGCCCGAAGGAATAGAAGAAGAAGGTGGAGAGAGAGACAGAGA
CAGATCCATTCGATTAGTGAACGGATCTCGACGGTATCGCCTTTAAAAGAAAAGGGGGGATTGGGGGGTA
CAGTGCAGGGGAAAGAATAGTAGACATAATAGCAACAGACATACAAACTAAAGAATTACAAAAACAAATT
ACAAAAATTCAAAATTTTCGGGTTTATTACAGGGACAGCAGAGATCCAGTTTATCGACTTAACTTGTTTA
TTGCAGCTTATAATGGTTACAAATAAGGCAATAGCATCACAAATTTCACAAATAAGGCATTTTTTTCACT
GCATTCTAGTTTTGGTTTGTCCAAACTCATCAATGTATCTTATCATGTCTGGATCTCAAATCCCTCGGAA
GCTGCGCCTGTCTTAGGTTGGAGTGATACATTTTTATCACTTTTACCCGTCTTTGGATTAGGCAGTAGCT
CTGACGGCCCTCCTGTCTTAGGTTAGTGAAAAATGTCACTCTCTTACCCGTCATTGGCTGTCCAGCTTAG
CTCGCAGGGGAGGTGGTCTGGATCCGCCGGCACCGGTGTATACGGGAATTTTATGATGTTTTAAAGAAAA
GTTTTTTCCGGAGGAAATTAAAGCAACCAGGCATCTGTTTATAAATCCCTTTCACCGAAACAGCATTAGC
GACCCTAAGCAGGAGGGACTGCAGGTCTTCAGAGTGAGCCCACTGCTCAAAGATGTCGTCCAGGGTCTCA
ACGTACCAGGAGCCACTCTTGGGGTCCCTCCAGGAAACAAAACCTGGGAAAGTAGAGTAGGACACAAAGA
TGTCACTGGGTGTGGGCAAACTAGATATGGCGTCCAGCTGGTCGAAGGTCCTCAAACCTTCCTGGAACGG
GGTGGCATCTGGCTCGGGGTTACTGCCAGGGGACTCGTCTTCAGGGGAAGTGGAGGCCACCTCAAACCCA
TGGTCTTTCTGCTCCCCACCACAGGCCTGGATGAAAAAGAGCTTGGGCTTCCCTCCCAGGCTGGGGCAGC
TGGTCCCATTGAAGATGTTCACAATCTTCTCGACCGACACAGGGCATCCATCTGTGCCGTAGACAGCCCC
TGGGAACTGCAGGTGGCTGGCCTGACAGCCGTGAGAGAGAATGACCACCACGCAGCAGTCCAGAGCACCG
TGGTCCTGCCGCGCCAGCTCCAGCAAAGCCAGCACCATTTTCTTGGCAGTCAGGTCGCCCTTCACCTCCA
CCATGAAATGCAGCGAGGAGAAGCGACGCCGCAACTTCTCACAGTCGATGTTGGAGCCAGTGCGGGTGCG
GAGCCCGGACTCACGGCAGAAGTTCACATTGTTGATAATGAGGCAGTGGCCACAGGGCTCCATGCTCAGG
ATGTAAGCCAAATCTGCATTTCCCCTCAAACTCTCAAGAGCACCGACATCACCGAATCCTCCAGAACCAA
TGTCCACTGGTCTGGGTGTTTCCGGTCTGAGAACCTCTGGTTTGCGAATCTCTGGTCTGAGCACCACTGG
GGTAAGGTTTTCTAGGGTTGGCTTCGACAACTTTGCTGCTTGCCTGTTTCCTCCTCCGGTGGCGACCGGT
GGATCCCGGGCTGCTGCTCCGATCATGATCTGTGCTCCACGGGTTCTTGAAATAGCTTTAGCTAGTAGCT
CACGAGCTGTGTCGATGTCTACAATGGGTTTCGCATAGTTTGTTCCGAGTTCCACACCAGAAGCTTTGAG
TACGGTTAAAGGAGCGTCCCATGGATGATGGATCCATTCAGTTGGCAATCTCGCAAGCTCGGGAAGCCAT
TGCCTTATGTACTCACCTTCTGGGTCATATTTGGCGCCTTGTAACGCGGGATTGTCCAAGCGATCAAGCT
CGTGGCCATCGGGGATACTCCCAGAGATATACTGCCAGCCAAGGATGTCACATTCCAAATCAGCATCCAA
AAGTGTATCCCAGAAATACTTCATTCCCCATTTCCATGGAAGGAGAAGAAACTTCACAGCAAAGCTTGAA
ACAATCACTCTTATTCTGTTATGCATCCATCCGGTAGCCCAAAGCTCTCTCATTCCGGCATCCACCAACG
GATAACCGGTCCTGCCTTGTCTCCAGGCCTTGAACTTATCAACATCAGCATCCCAAGGGAAAAACCGAAG
ATGACTCAACAACGATTGCTCGTGAGTAAACGGGAAGTTGAAACATATATACCGAGAATACTCTCTTAAA
CCGATTCCCCTAAGAAAAAGATCTGCACTTTCTTCTCCTTCACTGTTCTTATCTCTTGCCCATATAATTT
GTTTCATCCGGGCACACTGGAAAACGTGTCTGACGCTTATTTCCCCGAAATGGAGATACGGAGAAAGTAG
TGAAGTAGAATTCCCAACAACTTTCTTGCTGTTCTTTGCATAATCTATCAACTGCTTCTCGATGAACTCA
TTTAGTAACTTATCAGCATTGCTCCATCCTGGAGACCAAGCTCTAGTTAACAACGCATTGCTCGGTTTCT
CGGCCTCATTCTCCAGCCCTAGTTCTTCAATCGAACACGCCCAAATCGCTTCAGCCGCTGCAGTTATTGG
CATCAACCGCCAAGGAGGAGGAAGCATAACGGATTCAATCGACATATCTAAGCATTTCTTCCAGTAAGAA
TTGAAACTCGTAAAAGGTTTGCCCTTTTCGCAGTATATCTCCCACGGTTCATACAATAGATCTCCATTGT
AGCTTTGCACAGAGATCCCACGTTCCACCAGCTTCTCCTTTACGGTATGGTCCCGAACTAACGAAACAGG
ATCATAGAGGTGGTTAAAGACGACTTTTGTAGCACCGGTAACGCGGATACAATCCAAGATCGCTGAAATC
GTGTTGTGGGTTTTGATTAAAGTGAGGTCAGATCCAAGAGCCTTCAAGGATTGAGATAAGTGAGCAAGTG
ATTGTTTCATCCACCATCTTGAAGCTCTTCCAGGATAAAACTGTCCTTCTTCTTCAGGACACCAAATGAA
GACAGGAAAAACAGATCCTTCGTGAGCAGCTGCTGCTAATGCAGGATTATCCTCAATCCTTAGGTCTCTT
CTAAACCAAACTATAGTCTTTTTGTCCATCTTCATCATTCCTCCTCCTCCCTTGTACAGCTCGTCCATGC
CGCCGGTGGAGTGGCGGCCCTCGGCGCGTTCGTACTGTTCCACGATGGTGTAGTCCTCGTTGTGGGAGGT
GATGTCCAACTTGATGTTGACGTTGTAGGCGCCGGGCAGCTGCACGGGCTTCTTGGCCTTGTAGGTGGTC
TTGACCTCAGCGTCGTAGTGGCCGCCGTCCCTCAGCTTCAGCCTCTGCTTGATCTCGCCCTTCAGGGCGC
CGTCCTCGGGGTACATCCGCTCGGAGGAGGCCTCCCAGCCCATGGTCTTCTTCTGCATTACGGGGCCGTC
GGAGGGGAAGTTGGTGCCGCGCAGCTTCACCTTGTAGATGAACTCGCCGTCCTGCAGGGAGGAGTCCTGG
GTCACGGTCACCACGCCGCCGTCCTCGAAGTTCATCACGCGCTCCCACTTGAAGCCCTCGGGGAAGGACA
GCTTCAAGTAGTCGGGGATGTCGGCGGGGTGCTTCACGTAGGCCTTGGAGCCGTACATGAACTGAGGGGA
CAGGATGTCCCAGGCGAAGGGCAGGGGGCCACCCTTGGTCACCTTCAGCTTGGCGGTCTGGGTGCCCTCG
TATGGGCGGCCCTCGCCCTCGCCCTCGATCTCGAACTCGTGGCCGTTCACGGAGCCCTCCATGTGCACCT
TGAAGCGCATGAACTCCTTGATGATGGCCATGTTATCCTCCTCGCCCTTGCTCACCATAATTCTTTACGA
GGGTAGGAAGTGGTACGGAAAGTTGGTATAAGACAAAAGTGTTGTGGAATTGAAGTTTACTCAAAAAATC
AGCACTCTTTTATAGGCGCCCTGGTTTACATAAGCAAAGCTTATACGTTCTCTATCACTGATAGGGAGTA
AACTGGATATACGTTCTCTATCACTGATAGGGAGTAAACTGTAGATACGTTCTCTATCACTGATAGGGAG
TAAACTGGTCATACGTTCTCTATCACTGATAGGGAGTAAACTCCTTATACGTTCTCTATCACTGATAGGG
AGTAAAGTCTGCATACGTTCTCTATCACTGATAGGGAGTAAACTCTTCATACGTTCTCTATCACTGATAG
GGAGTAAACTCGAGGTGATAATTCCACGGGGTTGGGGTTGCGCCTTTTCCAAGGCAGCCCTGGGTTTGCG
CAGGGACGCGGCTGCTCTGGGCGTGGTTCCGGGAAACGCAGCGGCGCCGACCCTGGGTCTCGCACATTCT
TCACGTCCGTTCGCAGCGTCACCCGGATCTTCGCCGCTACCCTTGTGGGCCCCCCGGCGACGCTTCCTGC
TCCGCCCCTAAGTCGGGAAGGTTCCTTGCGGTTCGCGGCGTGCCGGACGTGACAAACGGAAGCCGCACGT
CTCACTAGTACCCTCGCAGACGGACAGCGCCAGGGAGCAATGGCAGCGCGCCGACCGCGATGGGCTGTGG
CCAATAGCGGCTGCTCAGCAGGGCGCGCCGAGAGCAGCGGCCGGGAAGGGGCGGTGCGGGAGGCGGGGTG
TGGGGCGGTAGTGTGGGCCCTGTTCCTGCCCGCGCGGTGTTCCGCATTCTGCAAGCCTCCGGAGCGCACG
TCGGCAGTCGGCTCCCTCGTTGACCGAATCACCGACCTCTCTCCCCAGGGGGATCATCGAATTACCATGT
CTAGACTGGACAAGAGCAAAGTCATAAACTCTGCTCTGGAATTACTCAATGGAGTCGGTATCGAAGGCCT
GACGACAAGGAAACTCGCTCAAAAGCTGGGAGTTGAGCAGCCTACCCTGTACTGGCACGTGAAGAACAAG
CGGGCCCTGCTCGATGCCCTGCCAATCGAGATGCTGGACAGGCATCATACCCACTCCTGCCCCCTGGAAG
GCGAGTCATGGCAAGACTTTCTGCGGAACAACGCCAAGTCATACCGCTGTGCTCTCCTCTCACATCGCGA
CGGGGCTAAAGTGCATCTCGGCACCCGCCCAACAGAGAAACAGTACGAAACCCTGGAAAATCAGCTCGCG
TTCCTGTGTCAGCAAGGCTTCTCCCTGGAGAACGCACTGTACGCTCTGTCCGCCGTGGGCCACTTTACAC
TGGGCTGCGTATTGGAGGAACAGGAGCATCAAGTAGCAAAAGAGGAAAGAGAGACACCTACCACCGATTC
TATGCCCCCACTTCTGAAACAAGCAATTGAGCTGTTCGACCGGCAGGGAGCCGAACCTGCCTTCCTTTTC
GGCCTGGAACTAATCATATGTGGCCTGGAGAAACAGCTAAAGTGCGAAAGCGGCGGGCCGACCGACGCCC
TTGACGATTTTGACTTAGACATGCTCCCAGCCGATGCCCTTGACGACTTTGACCTTGATATGCTGCCTGC
TGACGCTCTTGACGATTTTGACCTTGACATGCTCCCCGGGTAAACGCGCGAATGTGTGTCAGTTAGGGTG
TGGAAAGTCCCCAGGCTCCCCAGCAGGCAGAAGTATGCAAAGCATGCATCTCAATTAGTCAGCAACCAGG
TGTGGAAAGTCCCCAGGCTCCCCAGCAGGCAGAAGTATGCAAAGCATGCATCTCAATTAGTCAGCAACCA
TAGTCCCGCCCCTAACTCCGCCCATCCCGCCCCTAACTCCGCCCAGTTCCGCCCATTCTCCGCCCCATGG
CTGACTAATTTTTTTTATTTATGCAGAGGCCGAGGCCGCCTCGGCCTCTGAGCTATTCCAGAAGTAGTGA
GGAGGCTTTTTTGGAGGCCTAGGCTTTTGCAAAACGCGACCATGACCGAGTACAAGCCCACGGTGCGCCT
CGCCACCCGCGACGACGTCCCCCGGGCCGTACGCACCCTCGCCGCCGCGTTCGCCGACTACCCCGCCACG
CGCCACACCGTCGACCCGGACCGCCACATCGAGCGGGTCACCGAGCTGCAAGAACTCTTCCTCACGCGCG
TCGGGCTCGACATCGGCAAGGTGTGGGTCGCGGACGACGGCGCCGCGGTGGCGGTCTGGACCACGCCGGA
GAGCGTCGAAGCGGGGGCGGTGTTCGCCGAGATCGGCCCGCGCATGGCCGAGTTGAGCGGTTCCCGGCTG
GCCGCGCAGCAACAGATGGAAGGCCTCCTGGCGCCGCACCGGCCCAAGGAGCCCGCGTGGTTCCTGGCCA
CCGTCGGCGTCTCGCCCGACCACCAGGGCAAGGGTCTGGGCAGCGCCGTCGTGCTCCCCGGAGTGGAGGC
GGCCGAGCGCGCCGGGGTGCCCGCCTTCCTGGAGACCTCCGCGCCCCGCAACCTCCCCTTCTACGAGCGG
CTCGGCTTCACCGTCACCGCCGACGTCGAGGTGCCCGAAGGACCGCGCACCTGGTGCATGACCCGCAAGC
CCGGTGCCTGAACGCGTCTGGAACAATCAACCTCTGGATTACAAAATTTGTGAAAGATTGACTGGTATTC
TTAACTATGTTGCTCCTTTTACGCTATGTGGATACGCTGCTTTAATGCCTTTGTATCATGCTATTGCTTC
CCGTATGGCTTTCATTTTCTCCTCCTTGTATAAATCCTGGTTGCTGTCTCTTTATGAGGAGTTGTGGCCC
GTTGTCAGGCAACGTGGCGTGGTGTGCACTGTGTTTGCTGACGCAACCCCCACTGGTTGGGGCATTGCCA
CCACCTGTCAGCTCCTTTCCGGGACTTTCGCTTTCCCCCTCCCTATTGCCACGGCGGAACTCATCGCCGC
CTGCCTTGCCCGCTGCTGGACAGGGGCTCGGCTGTTGGGCACTGACAATTCCGTGGTGTTGTCGGGGAAG
CTGACGTCCTTTCCATGGCTGCTCGCCTGTGTTGCCACCTGGATTCTGCGCGGGACGTCCTTCTGCTACG
TCCCTTCGGCCCTCAATCCAGCGGACCTTCCTTCCCGCGGCCTGCTGCCGGCTCTGCGGCCTCTTCCGCG
TCTTCGCCTTCGCCCTCAGACGAGTCGGATCTCCCTTTGGGCCGCCTCCCCGCCTGGAATTAATTCTGCA
GTCGAGACCTAGAAAAACATGGAGCAATCACAAGTAGCAATACAGCAGCTACCAATGCTGATTGTGCCTG
GCTAGAAGCACAAGAGGAGGAGGAGGTGGGTTTTCCAGTCACACCTCAGGTACCTTTAAGACCAATGACT
TACAAGGCAGCTGTAGATCTTAGCCACTTTTTAAAAGAAAAGAGGGGACTGGAAGGGCTAATTCACTCCC
AACGAAGACAAGATATCCTTGATCTGTGGATCTACCACACACAAGGCTACTTCCCTGATTAGCAGAACTA
CACACCAGGGCCAGGGGTCAGATATCCACTGACCTTTGGATGGTGCTACAAGCTAGTACCAGTTGAGCCA
GATAAGGTAGAAGAGGCCAATAAAGGAGAGAACACCAGCTTGTTACACCCTGTGAGCCTGCATGGGATGG
ATGACCCGGAGAGAGAAGTGTTAGAGTGGAGGTTTGACAGCCGCCTAGCATTTCATCACGTGGCCCGAGA
GCTGCATCCGGAGTACTTCAAGAACTGCTGATATCGAGCTTGCTACAAGGGACTTTCCGCTGGGGACTTT
CCAGGGAGGCGTGGCCTGGGCGGGACTGGGGAGTGGCGAGCCCTCAGATCCTGCATATAAGCAGCTGCTT
TTTGCCTGTACTGGGTCTCTCTGGTTAGACCAGATCTGAGCCTGGGAGCTCTCTGGCTAACTAGGGAACC
CACTGCTTAAGCCTCAATAAAGCTTGCCTTGAGTGCTTCAAGTAGTGTGTGCCCGTCTGTTGTGTGACTC
TGGTAACTAGAGATCCCTCAGACCCTTTTAGTCAGTGTGGAAAATCTCTAGCAGTAGTAGTTCATGTCAT
CTTATTATTCAGTATTTATAACTTGCAAAGAAATGAATATCAGAGAGTGAGAGGCCTTGACATTGCTAGC
GTTTACCGTCGACCTCTAGCTAGAGCTTGGCGTAATCATGGTCATAGCTGTTTCCTGTGTGAAATTGTTA
TCCGCTCACAATTCCACACAACATACGAGCCGGAAGCATAAAGTGTAAAGCCTGGGGTGCCTAATGAGTG
AGCTAACTCACATTAATTGCGTTGCGCTCACTGCCCGCTTTCCAGTCGGGAAACCTGTCGTGCCAGCTGC
ATTAATGAATCGGCCAACGCGCGGGGAGAGGCGGTTTGCGTATTGGGCGCTCTTCCGCTTCCTCGCTCAC
TGACTCGCTGCGCTCGGTCGTTCGGCTGCGGCGAGCGGTATCAGCTCACTCAAAGGCGGTAATACGGTTA
TCCACAGAATCAGGGGATAACGCAGGAAAGAACATGTGAGCAAAAGGCCAGCAAAAGGCCAGGAACCGTA
AAAAGGCCGCGTTGCTGGCGTT
Features (pLannotate 1.2.2; 28 found; start..end, strand, type, name):
      1..589     -  rep_origin     ori: high-copy-number ColE1/pMB1/pBR322/pUC origin of replication
    760..1620    -  CDS            AmpR: β-lactamase; bla; confers resistance to ampicillin, carbenicillin, and related antibiotics
   1621..1725    -  promoter       AmpR promoter: bla
   1773..1907    +  polyA_signal   SV40 poly(A) signal: SV40 polyadenylation signal
   2074..2403    +  CDS            nef (fragment): NEF_HV1BR - Experimental evidence at protein level: Swiss-Prot protein existence level 1. Extracellular Nef protein targets CD4(+) T-lymphocytes for apoptosis by interacting with CXCR4 surface receptors (PubMed:14990729). From Human immunodeficiency virus type 1 group M subtype B (isolate BRU/LAI) (HIV-1).
   2451..2708    +  LTR            5' LTR (truncated): truncated 5' long terminal repeat (LTR) from HIV-1
   2755..2880    +  misc_feature   HIV-1 Ψ: packaging signal of human immunodeficiency virus type 1
   2864..3202    +  CDS            HIV-1 gag (fragment): gag protein from human immunodeficiency virus 1; gag
   3377..3610    +  misc_feature   RRE: The Rev response element (RRE) of HIV-1 allows for Rev-dependent mRNA export from the nucleus to the cytoplasm.
   3987..4087    +  CDS            Rev (fragment): human immunodeficiency virus 1 (HIV-1) Rev protein; rev; enhances nuclear export of unspliced and incompletely spliced viral mRNAs
   4102..4217    +  misc_feature   cPPT/CTS: central polypurine tract and central termination sequence of HIV-1 (lacking the first T)
   4261..4395    +  polyA_signal   SV40 poly(A) signal: SV40 polyadenylation signal
   4604..5578    -  CDS            CASP9 (fragment): CASP9_HUMAN - Also known as MCH6. Experimental evidence at protein level: Swiss-Prot protein existence level 1. Isoform 2 lacks activity is an dominant-negative inhibitor of caspase-9. From Homo sapiens (Human).
   5612..7105    -  CDS            CRY2PHR: N-terminal photolyase homology region of Arabidopsis thaliana cryptochrome 2 binds to CIB1 upon exposure to blue light (Kennedy et al., 2010)
   7121..7828    -  CDS            mCherry: mCherry is a basic (constitutively fluorescent) red fluorescent protein published in 2004, derived from Discosoma sp.. It is reported to be a very rapidly-maturing monomer with low acid sensitivity.
   7834..8201    -  promoter       TRE3GS promoter: 3rd-generation Tet-responsive promoter that can be activated by binding of Tet-On® 3G, modified to eliminate binding sites for endogenous mammalian transcription factors
   8218..8728    +  promoter       hPGK promoter: human phosphoglycerate kinase 1 promoter
   8747..9493    +  CDS            Tet-On® 3G: modified rtTA protein that binds tightly to promoters containing the tet operator in the presence of doxycycline
   9504..9833    +  promoter       SV40 promoter: SV40 enhancer and early promoter
   9842..10441   +  CDS            PuroR: puromycin N-acetyltransferase; pac from Streptomyces alboniger; confers resistance to puromycin
  10455..11043   +  misc_feature   WPRE: woodchuck hepatitis virus posttranscriptional regulatory element
  11060..11578   +  CDS            nef (fragment): NEF_HV1BR - Experimental evidence at protein level: Swiss-Prot protein existence level 1. Extracellular Nef protein targets CD4(+) T-lymphocytes for apoptosis by interacting with CXCR4 surface receptors (PubMed:14990729). From Human immunodeficiency virus type 1 group M subtype B (isolate BRU/LAI) (HIV-1).
  11626..11883   +  LTR            5' LTR (truncated): truncated 5' long terminal repeat (LTR) from HIV-1
  12033..12055   -  protein_bind   lac operator (fragment): The lac repressor binds to the lac operator to inhibit transcription in E. coli. This inhibition can be relieved by adding lactose or isopropyl-β-D-thiogalactopyranoside (IPTG). lac repressor encoded by lacI
  12059..12089   -  promoter       lac promoter: promoter for the E. coli lac operon
  12104..12125   -  protein_bind   CAP binding site: CAP binding activates transcription in the presence of cAMP. E. coli catabolite activator protein
  12138..12230   -  CDS            lacI (fragment): lac repressor; lacI; The lac repressor binds to the lac operator to inhibit transcription in E. coli. This inhibition can be relieved by adding lactose or isopropyl-β-D-thiogalactopyranoside (IPTG).
  12232..12365   -  rep_origin     RSF ori (fragment): Plasmids containing the RSF 1030 origin of replication can be propagated in E. coli cells that contain additional plasmids with compatible origins.
