[The description below was written by a language model from this plasmid's Addgene catalogue record and pLannotate feature annotations shown in this document.]
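Description:
pLVX-opto-hCaspase-9 is an HIV-1-based lentiviral vector on the pLVX backbone for doxycycline-inducible expression of a light-activatable human caspase-9 in mammalian cells. It is maintained in E. coli through a high-copy ColE1/pUC origin with ampicillin resistance. The viral region is bounded by HIV-1 LTR sequences and carries the Ψ packaging signal, a gag fragment, the Rev response element for Rev-dependent export of the genomic RNA, the cPPT/CTS element, and a WPRE near the 3′ end that enhances transcript expression.

The payload is an all-in-one Tet-On arrangement with two divergent units. On the reverse strand, a TRE3GS promoter drives an open reading frame annotated as mCherry, followed by the CRY2PHR photolyase homology region of Arabidopsis cryptochrome 2, followed by a CASP9 fragment, ending at an SV40 poly(A) signal. The annotation covers only part of the caspase-9 coding sequence, and the record does not say which domains were retained. On the forward strand, the human PGK promoter expresses the Tet-On 3G transactivator, and an SV40 promoter drives puromycin N-acetyltransferase for selection of transduced cells. Doxycycline therefore switches on the red fluorescent fusion. Blue light acting on the Cry2 module then presumably triggers caspase activation, in line with the associated work on optogenetic inducers of apoptosis, necroptosis and pyroptosis.

The catalogue purpose line refers to caspase 8, whereas the plasmid name, insert field, gene entry and sequence annotation all indicate caspase-9. The purpose text appears to be a clerical error.
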