Addgene plasmid #208787: pLVX-opto-hCaspase-9
Purpose: Inducibly expresses human Caspase 8 fused to light-activatable Cry2
Depositing lab: Petr Broz. Depositing organization: Universite de Lausanne (UNIL). Publication: Optogenetic activators of apoptosis, necroptosis, and pyroptosis. Shkarina K, Hasel de Carvalho E, Santos JC, Ramos S, Leptin M, Broz P. J Cell Biol. 2022 Jun 6;221(6). pii: 213145. doi: 10.1083/jcb.202109038. Epub 2022 Apr 14. PubMed 35420640.
Backbone
  Vector backbone: pLVX
  Vector type: Mammalian Expression, Lentiviral
  Selectable markers: Puromycin
Growth in bacteria
  Bacterial resistance: Ampicillin, 100 μg/mL
  Growth temperature: 30°C
  Growth strain: NEB Stable
  Copy number: High Copy
Gene/Insert
  Gene/Insert name: Caspase 9
  Species: H. sapiens (human)
  Entrez Gene: CASP9 (a.k.a. APAF-3, APAF3, ICE-LAP6, MCH6, PPP1R56)
  Cloning method: Ligation Independent Cloning
  Sequencing primers: 5′ TTGGTCACCTTCAGCTTGG
Terms and licenses: Academic/Nonprofit Terms; Industry Terms: Not Available to Industry
How to cite: pLVX-opto-hCaspase-9 was a gift from Petr Broz (Addgene plasmid # 208787 ; http://n2t.net/addgene:208787 ; RRID:Addgene_208787)
